Addgene plasmid #212499: pTwist-SARS-CoV-2 Spike-deltaC18 Q954H (CAT)
Purpose: Encodes SARS-CoV-2 spike Q954H for pseudovirus production
Depositing lab: Alejandro Balazs. Depositing organization: Massachusetts General Hospital. Publication: Ongoing evolution of SARS-CoV-2 drives escape from mRNA vaccine-induced humoral immunity. Roederer AL, Cao Y, Denis KS, Sheehan ML, Li CJ, Lam EC, Gregory DJ, Poznansky MC, Iafrate AJ, Canaday DH, Gravenstein S, Garcia-Beltran WF, Balazs AB. medRxiv [Preprint]. 2024 Mar 7:2024.03.05.24303815. doi: 10.1101/2024.03.05.24303815. PubMed 38496628.
Backbone
  Vector backbone: pTwist-CMV-BetaGlobin-WPRE-Neo
  Backbone manufacturer: Twist
  Vector type: Mammalian Expression
Growth in bacteria
  Bacterial resistance: Ampicillin, 100 μg/mL
  Growth temperature: 37°C
  Growth strain: DH5alpha
  Copy number: High Copy
Gene/Insert
  Gene/Insert name: SARS-CoV-2 Spike Q954H
  Species: Severe acute respiratory syndrome coronavirus 2
  Mutation: Q954H
  Entrez Gene: S (a.k.a. GU280_gp02, spike glycoprotein)
  Promoter: CAG
  Cloning method: Ligation Independent Cloning
Terms and licenses: Academic/Nonprofit Terms; Industry Terms: Not Available to Industry
Depositor comments: Please visit https://www.medrxiv.org/content/10.1101/2024.03.05.24303815v1 for medRxiv preprint.
How to cite: pTwist-SARS-CoV-2 Spike-deltaC18 Q954H (CAT) was a gift from Alejandro Balazs (Addgene plasmid # 212499 ; http://n2t.net/addgene:212499 ; RRID:Addgene_212499)
