[The description below was written by a language model from this plasmid's Addgene catalogue record and pLannotate feature annotations shown in this document.]
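Description:
pTwist-SARS-CoV-2 Spike-deltaC18 Q954H (CAT) is a mammalian expression plasmid built on the Twist pTwist-CMV-BetaGlobin-WPRE-Neo backbone that encodes the SARS-CoV-2 spike glycoprotein carrying the Q954H substitution. As the name indicates, the spike has an 18-residue C-terminal truncation. This modification is commonly used to improve incorporation of spike into pseudotyped viral particles, and the annotated 3,765-nt coding sequence is consistent with a slightly shortened spike. The "(CAT)" in the name presumably refers to the codon used for the histidine, though the record does not explain it. The plasmid is maintained at high copy in E. coli through a ColE1/pUC-type origin and is selected with ampicillin via the AmpR β-lactamase gene.

The catalogue entry lists the promoter as CAG. The feature table, however, shows a CMV enhancer followed by CMV promoter elements and a truncated human β-globin intron upstream of the spike ORF, which matches the CMV-BetaGlobin backbone name, so the two sources differ on this point. Downstream of the coding sequence, a WPRE is included to enhance transcript stability and expression, and an SV40 polyadenylation signal is annotated nearby, although on the opposite strand. β-globin insulator elements, bacterial rrnG and T7 terminators, and a synthetic poly(A) signal flank the expression unit to limit transcriptional read-through. A separate cassette of SV40 early promoter, neo and bGH poly(A) provides G418 selection in mammalian cells.

The construct is intended for transfection of producer cells to supply a single-mutant spike envelope for pseudovirus production. The associated work studies SARS-CoV-2 escape from vaccine-induced antibody responses, which suggests use in neutralization assays that isolate the contribution of Q954H.
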