Features (pLannotate 1.2.2; 21 found; start..end, strand, type, name):
      1..3765    +  CDS            S: SPIKE_SARS2 - Experimental evidence at protein level: Swiss-Prot protein existence level 1. [Spike glycoprotein]: May down-regulate host tetherin (BST2) by lysosomal degradation, thereby counteracting its antiviral activity. From Severe acute respiratory syndrome coronavirus 2 (2019-nCoV) (SARS-CoV-2).
   3839..4427    +  misc_feature   WPRE: woodchuck hepatitis virus posttranscriptional regulatory element
   4480..4601    -  polyA_signal   SV40 poly(A) signal: SV40 polyadenylation signal
   4624..4693    -  CDS            large T antigen (fragment): large T antigen from SV40 (simian virus 40)
   4716..4762    +  terminator     T7 terminator: transcription terminator for bacteriophage T7 RNA polymerase
   4792..4928    +  terminator     rrnG terminator: transcription terminator from the E. coli ribosomal RNA rrnG operon (Albrechtsen et al., 1991)
   4973..5044    +  misc_feature   3' β-globin insulator: insulator downstream of the human β-globin locus (Farrell et al., 2002)
   5089..5285    +  promoter       SV40 promoter: SV40 early promoter
   5299..6090    +  CDS            neo: KKA2_KLEPN - Also known as kan, nptII. Experimental evidence at protein level: Swiss-Prot protein existence level 1. Resistance to kanamycin, neomycin, paromomycin, ribostamycin, butirosin and gentamicin B. From Klebsiella pneumoniae.
   6104..6328    +  polyA_signal   bGH poly(A) signal: bovine growth hormone polyadenylation signal
   6524..7112    -  rep_origin     ori: high-copy-number ColE1/pMB1/pBR322/pUC origin of replication
   7284..7348    -  CDS            bla(M) (fragment): β-lactamase lacking the signal sequence; bla(M); allows cytosolic expression of β-lactamase
   7858..8718    +  CDS            AmpR: β-lactamase; bla; confers resistance to ampicillin, carbenicillin, and related antibiotics
   8731..8867    +  terminator     rrnG terminator: transcription terminator from the E. coli ribosomal RNA rrnG operon (Albrechtsen et al., 1991)
   9019..9090    +  misc_feature   5' β-globin insulator: insulator upstream of the human β-globin locus (Farrell et al., 2002)
   9095..9141    -  terminator     T7 terminator: transcription terminator for bacteriophage T7 RNA polymerase
   9159..9207    -  polyA_signal   poly(A) signal: synthetic polyadenylation signal
   9288..9591    +  enhancer       CMV enhancer: human cytomegalovirus immediate early enhancer
   9664..9681    -  promoter       CMV promoter (fragment): human cytomegalovirus (CMV) immediate early promoter
   9744..9795    +  promoter       CMVd2 promoter: truncated human cytomegalovirus (CMV) immediate early promoter that yields moderately reduced expression relative to the full-length promoter
   9929..10404   +  intron         β-globin intron: internally truncated intron from human β-globin
>Addgene plasmid #212499 | pTwist-SARS-CoV-2 Spike-deltaC18 Q954H (CAT) | addgene full sequence | sequence record 432817 | Addgene NGS Result
ATGTTTGTGTTCCTCGTTCTCCTGCCCCTCGTTTCTTCCCAATGCGTGAACCTCACAACTAGAACGCAGC
TCCCACCCGCTTACACGAACTCTTTTACTCGTGGAGTATACTATCCCGATAAAGTCTTTAGGTCCAGTGT
CCTTCATTCTACTCAAGACCTTTTCCTGCCATTCTTCTCAAATGTCACCTGGTTCCATGCTATCCACGTT
TCTGGCACCAACGGAACTAAACGATTTGATAATCCCGTCTTGCCATTTAACGATGGCGTATACTTTGCCT
CAACGGAGAAGTCCAACATTATCCGGGGATGGATATTTGGCACCACCCTGGACTCCAAGACACAGTCTCT
CCTCATTGTGAACAACGCCACCAATGTCGTCATCAAAGTCTGTGAATTTCAATTTTGTAACGATCCCTTT
CTCGGGGTTTATTATCATAAGAATAACAAGTCTTGGATGGAGTCAGAGTTCCGCGTTTACAGTTCCGCTA
ACAACTGTACTTTTGAGTACGTTTCCCAACCATTTCTCATGGATCTTGAAGGGAAGCAAGGCAACTTCAA
GAATCTCCGCGAATTTGTGTTTAAGAATATAGACGGCTACTTCAAAATTTATAGCAAGCATACCCCGATA
AATCTGGTTCGGGATCTCCCTCAAGGCTTCTCCGCGTTGGAACCCCTCGTGGACTTGCCGATTGGCATCA
ACATCACCCGGTTCCAAACCCTTCTTGCCCTTCATCGAAGCTACCTCACGCCTGGCGACAGTAGTAGTGG
TTGGACAGCGGGCGCAGCAGCCTACTATGTGGGATATTTGCAACCACGCACCTTTCTTCTCAAATATAAC
GAAAACGGAACAATTACCGATGCCGTAGACTGTGCCCTCGATCCCCTGTCCGAAACTAAATGCACACTCA
AGTCCTTCACAGTTGAGAAAGGCATATACCAAACCAGTAACTTCCGCGTCCAACCCACCGAATCCATTGT
TCGATTCCCTAACATCACCAATTTGTGTCCTTTCGGTGAAGTATTTAATGCCACTCGATTTGCATCAGTT
TATGCCTGGAATCGCAAGCGAATATCAAATTGTGTTGCAGATTATAGTGTCCTGTATAATAGCGCATCAT
TCAGCACTTTTAAGTGTTATGGGGTCAGCCCTACGAAATTGAATGACTTGTGTTTTACCAACGTTTACGC
AGATTCTTTCGTCATACGCGGCGACGAAGTCCGACAGATTGCACCGGGGCAAACCGGAAAGATAGCAGAC
TATAATTATAAGTTGCCGGATGACTTCACCGGCTGCGTTATAGCATGGAACTCCAATAATCTCGATTCAA
AAGTCGGCGGCAACTATAATTATCTTTACCGCCTGTTTCGCAAGTCAAATCTGAAGCCCTTTGAACGTGA
CATCTCCACCGAAATTTATCAAGCTGGCAGCACCCCATGTAATGGAGTGGAAGGGTTTAACTGTTATTTT
CCCCTTCAATCATACGGATTTCAACCAACAAATGGGGTGGGCTATCAACCATATCGGGTGGTAGTCTTGA
GCTTTGAGCTGCTCCACGCACCGGCTACAGTTTGCGGACCGAAGAAAAGCACTAACCTGGTGAAGAATAA
ATGTGTGAACTTCAACTTTAATGGGCTCACCGGAACAGGGGTGCTGACAGAATCAAACAAGAAATTTCTC
CCTTTTCAACAATTTGGTAGAGACATTGCCGATACCACAGATGCCGTCCGCGATCCGCAAACACTGGAAA
TCCTCGATATAACACCCTGTAGCTTCGGCGGGGTCAGCGTGATAACTCCCGGAACGAACACATCCAACCA
AGTGGCTGTCCTGTATCAAGATGTCAACTGTACCGAAGTCCCTGTGGCGATACACGCCGACCAACTGACA
CCCACCTGGAGAGTCTACTCAACAGGTTCCAATGTCTTTCAAACTAGAGCGGGTTGTCTCATTGGCGCTG
AGCATGTCAATAATTCATACGAATGTGATATTCCTATTGGGGCAGGAATCTGTGCGTCTTATCAAACTCA
AACGAACTCACCACGGCGCGCTCGCTCAGTAGCCAGCCAGTCCATAATCGCCTATACCATGAGTCTCGGG
GCTGAGAACTCCGTGGCTTATTCAAACAATTCCATCGCAATCCCAACTAACTTTACCATTAGCGTTACCA
CGGAAATCTTGCCCGTCAGCATGACTAAGACGAGCGTAGACTGTACGATGTATATCTGTGGGGATTCCAC
CGAGTGTAGCAACCTCTTGCTTCAATACGGGTCTTTCTGTACTCAACTCAACCGAGCATTGACCGGAATT
GCGGTCGAACAAGACAAGAATACCCAAGAGGTGTTCGCACAAGTAAAGCAAATATACAAAACGCCGCCAA
TCAAAGATTTTGGCGGGTTTAATTTTAGCCAAATACTGCCAGACCCATCTAAGCCTTCAAAACGCAGCTT
TATCGAGGATCTGCTGTTCAACAAAGTTACGTTGGCTGACGCGGGTTTCATTAAGCAGTATGGGGATTGT
TTGGGAGACATTGCGGCCCGCGACCTTATCTGTGCTCAAAAATTCAATGGGTTGACAGTTCTGCCCCCTC
TGCTCACTGATGAGATGATTGCACAGTATACATCAGCATTGTTGGCAGGAACCATTACATCCGGCTGGAC
TTTTGGCGCGGGTGCGGCCCTTCAAATACCTTTCGCTATGCAAATGGCTTACAGATTCAATGGGATTGGT
GTCACGCAAAATGTATTGTATGAAAATCAGAAGCTGATCGCTAATCAATTTAACAGCGCGATTGGCAAGA
TCCAAGATTCACTGTCAAGCACAGCGTCCGCCCTCGGCAAACTCCAAGATGTTGTGAATCATAACGCCCA
GGCCCTGAATACCCTCGTGAAGCAACTGAGTTCTAACTTCGGCGCAATCTCCAGCGTCCTCAACGACATA
TTGTCCAGACTTGATAAGGTGGAAGCCGAGGTGCAAATTGATCGGCTCATCACAGGCAGGCTCCAGTCAC
TCCAAACTTATGTGACACAACAGTTGATCCGGGCTGCTGAGATACGAGCAAGCGCCAACCTGGCCGCCAC
TAAAATGTCAGAGTGCGTGCTCGGGCAGTCCAAACGGGTTGACTTTTGTGGCAAGGGCTATCACTTGATG
TCCTTCCCCCAATCCGCCCCACATGGAGTGGTCTTTCTCCACGTCACTTATGTCCCTGCTCAAGAGAAGA
ACTTTACGACAGCTCCAGCAATCTGTCACGATGGCAAAGCGCACTTTCCCAGGGAAGGCGTTTTCGTCAG
TAATGGCACGCATTGGTTTGTGACCCAAAGGAATTTCTATGAACCCCAAATCATAACCACTGACAATACA
TTTGTCTCAGGCAACTGTGATGTGGTCATTGGGATCGTGAACAACACGGTATATGATCCCCTGCAACCCG
AGTTGGATAGCTTCAAAGAGGAATTGGATAAATACTTTAAGAATCATACTTCACCCGATGTTGATCTCGG
GGACATATCAGGAATAAATGCAAGTGTCGTCAACATTCAGAAAGAGATTGATCGCCTTAATGAGGTCGCC
AAGAACTTGAATGAATCTTTGATCGACTTGCAAGAACTGGGCAAATACGAACAATATATTAAATGGCCCT
GGTACATTTGGTTGGGCTTTATCGCCGGACTTATAGCTATCGTTATGGTCACAATTATGTTGTGCTGTAT
GACTAGCTGTTGTTCCTGCTTGAAAGGATGTTGCAGTTGCGGATCTTGTTGTAAATAAAGGATCCTCTAG
AAGTTGTCTCCTCCTGCACTGACTGACTGATACAATCGATTTCTGGATCCGCAGGCCTAATCAACCTCTG
GATTACAAAATTTGTGAAAGATTGACTGGTATTCTTAACTATGTTGCTCCTTTTACGCTATGTGGATACG
CTGCTTTAATGCCTTTGTATCATGCTATTGCTTCCCGTATGGCTTTCATTTTCTCCTCCTTGTATAAATC
CTGGTTGCTGTCTCTTTATGAGGAGTTGTGGCCCGTTGTCAGGCAACGTGGCGTGGTGTGCACTGTGTTT
GCTGACGCAACCCCCACTGGTTGGGGCATTGCCACCACCTGTCAGCTCCTTTCCGGGACTTTCGCTTTCC
CCCTCCCTATTGCCACGGCGGAACTCATCGCCGCCTGCCTTGCCCGCTGCTGGACAGGGGCTCGGCTGTT
GGGCACTGACAATTCCGTGGTGTTGTCGGGGAAGCTGACGTCCTTTCCATGGCTGCTCGCCTGTGTTGCC
ACCTGGATTCTGCGCGGGACGTCCTTCTGCTACGTCCCTTCGGCCCTCAATCCAGCGGACCTTCCTTCCC
GCGGCCTGCTGCCGGCTCTGCGGCCTCTTCCGCGTCTTCGCCTTCGCCCTCAGACGAGTCGGATCTCCCT
TTGGGCCGCCTCCCCGCCTGTCTAGCTTGACTGACTGAGATACAGCGTACCTTCAGCTCACAGACATGAT
AAGATACATTGATGAGTTTGGACAAACCACAACTAGAATGCAGTGAAAAAAATGCTTTATTTGTGAAATT
TGTGATGCTATTGCTTTATTTGTAACCATTATAAGCTGCAATAAACAAGTTAACAACAACAATTGCATTC
ATTTTATGTTTCAGGTTCAGGGGGAGGTGTGGGAGGTTTTTTAAAGCAAGTAAAACCTCTACAAATGTGG
TATTGGCCCATCTCTATCGGTATCGTAGCATAACCCCTTGGGGCCTCTAAACGGGTCTTGAGGGGTTTTT
TGTGCCCCTCGGGCCGGATTGCTATCTACCGGCATTGGCGCAGAAAAAAATGCCTGATGCGACGCTGCGC
GTCTTATACTCCCACATATGCCAGATTCAGCAACGGATACGGCTTCCCCAACTTGCCCACTTCCATACGT
GTCCTCCTTACCAGAAATTTATCCTTAAGGTCGTCAGCTATCCTGCAGGCGATCTCTCGATTTCGATCAA
GACATTCCTTTAATGGTCTTTTCTGGACACCACTAGGGGTCAGAAGTAGTTCATCAAACTTTCTTCCCTC
CCTAATCTCATTGGTTACCTTGGGCTATCGAAACTTAATTAAGCGATCTGCATCTCAATTAGTCAGCAAC
CATAGTCCCGCCCCTAACTCCGCCCATCCCGCCCCTAACTCCGCCCAGTTCCGCCCATTCTCCGCCCCAT
CGCTGACTAATTTTTTTTATTTATGCAGAGGCCGAGGCCGCCTCGGCCTCTGAGCTATTCCAGAAGTAGT
GAGGAGGCTTTTTTGGAGGCCTAGGCTTTTGCAAAGGAGGTAGCCAACATGATTGAACAAGATGGATTGC
ACGCAGGTTCTCCCGCCGCTTGGGTGGAGAGGCTATTCGGCTATGACTGGGCACAACAGACAATCGGCTG
CTCTGATGCCGCCGTGTTCCGGCTGTCAGCGCAGGGGCGCCCGGTTCTTTTTGTCAAGACCGACCTGTCC
GGTGCCCTGAATGAACTCCAGGACGAGGCAGCGCGGCTATCGTGGCTGGCCACGACGGGCGTTCCTTGCG
CAGCTGTGCTCGACGTTGTCACTGAAGCGGGAAGGGACTGGCTGCTATTGGGCGAAGTGCCGGGGCAGGA
TCTCCTGTCATCTCACCTTGCTCCTGCCGAGAAAGTATCCATCATGGCTGATGCAATGCGGCGGCTGCAT
ACGCTTGATCCGGCTACCTGCCCATTCGACCACCAAGCGAAACATCGCATCGAGCGAGCACGTACTCGGA
TGGAAGCCGGTCTTGTCGATCAGGATGATCTGGACGAAGAGCATCAGGGGCTCGCGCCAGCCGAACTGTT
CGCCAGGCTCAAGGCGCGGATGCCCGACGGCGAGGATCTCGTCGTGACCCACGGCGATGCCTGCTTGCCG
AATATCATGGTGGAAAATGGCCGCTTTTCTGGATTCATCGACTGTGGCCGGCTGGGTGTGGCGGACCGCT
ATCAGGACATAGCGTTGGCTACCCGTGATATTGCTGAAGAGCTTGGCGGCGAATGGGCTGACCGCTTCCT
CGTGCTTTACGGTATCGCCGCTCCCGATTCGCAGCGCATCGCCTTCTATCGCCTTCTTGACGAGTTCTTC
TAGTATGTAAGCCCTGTGCCTTCTAGTTGCCAGCCATCTGTTGTTTGCCCCTCCCCCGTGCCTTCCTTGA
CCCTGGAAGGTGCCACTCCCACTGTCCTTTCCTAATAAAATGAGGAAATTGCATCGCATTGTCTGAGTAG
GTGTCATTCTATTCTGGGGGGTGGGGTGGGGCAGGACAGCAAGGGGGAGGATTGGGAAGACAATAGCAGG
CATGCTGGGGATGCGGTGGGCTCTATGGTTAATTAACCAGTCAAGTCAGCTACTTGGCGAGATCGACTTG
TCTGGGTTTCGACTACGCTCAGAATTGCGTCAGTCAAGTTCGATCTGGTCCTTGCTATTGCACCCGTTCT
CCGATTACGAGTTTCATTTAAATCATGTGAGCAAAAGGCCAGCAAAAGGCCAGGAACCGTAAAAAGGCCG
CGTTGCTGGCGTTTTTCCATAGGCTCCGCCCCCCTGACGAGCATCACAAAAATCGACGCTCAAGTCAGAG
GTGGCGAAACCCGACAGGACTATAAAGATACCAGGCGTTTCCCCCTGGAAGCTCCCTCGTGCGCTCTCCT
GTTCCGACCCTGCCGCTTACCGGATACCTGTCCGCCTTTCTCCCTTCGGGAAGCGTGGCGCTTTCTCATA
GCTCACGCTGTAGGTATCTCAGTTCGGTGTAGGTCGTTCGCTCCAAGCTGGGCTGTGTGCACGAACCCCC
CGTTCAGCCCGACCGCTGCGCCTTATCCGGTAACTATCGTCTTGAGTCCAACCCGGTAAGACACGACTTA
TCGCCACTGGCAGCAGCCACTGGTAACAGGATTAGCAGAGCGAGGTATGTAGGCGGTGCTACAGAGTTCT
TGAAGTGGTGGCCTAACTACGGCTACACTAGAAGAACAGTATTTGGTATCTGCGCTCTGCTGAAGCCAGT
TACCTTCGGAAAAAGAGTTGGTAGCTCTTGATCCGGCAAACAAACCACCGCTGGTAGCGGTGGTTTTTTT
GTTTGCAAGCAGCAGATTACGCGCAGAAAAAAAGGATCTCAAGAAGATCCTTTGATCTTTTCTACGGGGT
CTGACGCTCAGTGGAACGAAAACTCACGTTAAGGGATTTTGGTCATGAGATTATCAAAAAGGATCTTCAC
CTAGATCCTTTTAAATTAAAAATGAAGTTTTAAATCAATCTAAAGTATATATGAGTAAACTTGGTCTGAC
AGTTACCAATGCTTAATCAGTGAGGCACCTATCTCAGCGATCTGTCTATTTCGTTCATCCATAGTTGCAT
TTAAATTTCCGAACTCTCCAAGGCCCTCGTCGGAAAATCTTCAAACCTTTCGTCCGATCCATCTTGCAGG
CTACCTCTCGAACGAACTATCGCAAGTCTCTTGGCCGGCCTTGCGCCTTGGCTATTGCTTGGCAGCGCCT
ATCGCCAGGTATTACTCCAATCCCGAATATCCGAGATCGGGATCACCCGAGAGAAGTTCAACCTACATCC
TCAATCCCGATCTATCCGAGATCCGAGGAATATCGAAATCGGGGCGCGCCTGGTGTACCGAGAACGATCC
TCTCAGTGCGAGTCTCGACGATCCATATCGTTGCTTGGCAGTCAGCCAGTCGGAATCCAGCTTGGGACCC
AGGAAGTCCAATCGTCAGATATTGTACTCAAGCCTGGTCACGGCAGCGTACCGATCTGTTTAAACCTAGA
TATTGATAGTCTGATCGGTCAACGTATAATCGAGTCCTAGCTTTTGCAAACATCTATCAAGAGACAGGAT
CAGCAGGAGGCTTTCGCATGAGTATTCAACATTTCCGTGTCGCCCTTATTCCCTTTTTTGCGGCATTTTG
CCTTCCTGTTTTTGCTCACCCAGAAACGCTGGTGAAAGTAAAAGATGCTGAAGATCAGTTGGGTGCGCGA
GTGGGTTACATCGAACTGGATCTCAACAGCGGTAAGATCCTTGAGAGTTTTCGCCCCGAAGAACGCTTTC
CAATGATGAGCACTTTTAAAGTTCTGCTATGTGGCGCGGTATTATCCCGTATTGACGCCGGGCAAGAGCA
ACTCGGTCGCCGCATACACTATTCTCAGAATGACTTGGTTGAGTATTCACCAGTCACAGAAAAGCATCTT
ACGGATGGCATGACAGTAAGAGAATTATGCAGTGCTGCCATAACCATGAGTGATAACACTGCGGCCAACT
TACTTCTGACAACGATTGGAGGACCGAAGGAGCTAACCGCTTTTTTGCACAACATGGGGGATCATGTAAC
TCGCCTTGATCGTTGGGAACCGGAGCTGAATGAAGCCATACCAAACGACGAGCGTGACACCACGATGCCT
GTAGCAATGGCAACAACCTTGCGTAAACTATTAACTGGCGAACTACTTACTCTAGCTTCCCGGCAACAGT
TGATAGACTGGATGGAGGCGGATAAAGTTGCAGGACCACTTCTGCGCTCGGCCCTTCCGGCTGGCTGGTT
TATTGCTGATAAATCTGGAGCCGGTGAGCGTGGGTCTCGCGGTATCATTGCAGCACTGGGGCCAGATGGT
AAGCCCTCCCGTATCGTAGTTATCTACACGACGGGGAGTCAGGCAACTATGGATGAACGAAATAGACAGA
TCGCTGAGATAGGTGCCTCACTGATTAAGCATTGGTAACCGATTCTAGGTGCATTGGCGCAGAAAAAAAT
GCCTGATGCGACGCTGCGCGTCTTATACTCCCACATATGCCAGATTCAGCAACGGATACGGCTTCCCCAA
CTTGCCCACTTCCATACGTGTCCTCCTTACCAGAAATTTATCCTTAAGATCCCGAATCGTTTAAACTCGA
CTCTGGCTCTATCGAATCTCCGTCGTTTCGAGCTTACGCGAACAGCCGTGGCGCTCATTTGCTCGTCGGG
CATCGAATCTCGTCAGCTATCGTCAGCTTACCTTTTTGGCAGCGATCGCGGCTCCCGACATCTTGGACCA
TTAGCTCCACAGGTATCTTCTTCCCTCTAGTGGTCATAACAGCAGCTTCAGCTACCTCTCAATTCAAAAA
ACCCCTCAAGACCCGTTTAGAGGCCCCAAGGGGTTATGCTATCAATCGTTGCGTTACACACACAAAAAAC
CAACACACATCCATCTTCGATGGATAGCGATTTTATTATCTAACTGCTGATCGAGTGTAGCCAGATCTAG
TAATCAATTACGGGGTCATTAGTTCATAGCCCATATATGGAGTTCCGCGTTACATAACTTACGGTAAATG
GCCCGCCTGGCTGACCGCCCAACGACCCCCGCCCATTGACGTCAATAATGACGTATGTTCCCATAGTAAC
GCCAATAGGGACTTTCCATTGACGTCAATGGGTGGAGTATTTACGGTAAACTGCCCACTTGGCAGTACAT
CAAGTGTATCATATGCCAAGTACGCCCCCTATTGACGTCAATGACGGTAAATGGCCCGCCTGGCATTATG
CCCAGTACATGACCTTATGGGACTTTCCTACTTGGCAGTACATCTACGTATTAGTCATCGCTATTACCAT
GCTGATGCGGTTTTGGCAGTACATCAATGGGCGTGGATAGCGGTTTGACTCACGGGGATTTCCAAGTCTC
CACCCCATTGACGTCAATGGGAGTTTGTTTTGGCACCAAAATCAACGGGACTTTCCAAAATGTCGTAACA
ACTCCGCCCCATTGACGCAAATGGGCGGTAGGCGTGTACGGTGGGAGGTCTATATAAGCAGAGCTGGTTT
AGTGAACCGTCAGATCGCCTGGAGACGCCATCCACGCTGTTTTGACCTCCATAGAAGACACCGGGACCGA
TCCAGCCTCCCCTCGAAGCTTACATGTGGTACCGAGCTCGGATCCTGAGAACTTCAGGGTGAGTCTATGG
GACCCTTGATGTTTTCTTTCCCCTTCTTTTCTATGGTTAAGTTCATGTCATAGGAAGGGGAGAAGTAACA
GGGTACACATATTGACCAAATCAGGGTAATTTTGCATTTGTAATTTTAAAAAATGCTTTCTTCTTTTAAT
ATACTTTTTTGTTTATCTTATTTCTAATACTTTCCCTAATCTCTTTCTTTCAGGGCAATAATGATACAAT
GTATCATGCCTCTTTGCACCATTCTAAAGAATAACAGTGATAATTTCTGGGTTAAGGCAATAGCAATATT
TCTGCATATAAATATTTCTGCATATAAATTGTAACTGATGTAAGAGGTTTCATATTGCTAATAGCAGCTA
CAATCCAGCTACCATTCTGCTTTTATTTTATGGTTGGGATAAGGCTGGATTATTCTGAGTCCAAGCTAGG
CCCTTTTGCTAATCATGTTCATACCTCTTATCTTCCTCCCACAGCTCCTGGGCAACGTGCTGGTCTGTGT
GCTGGCCCATCACTTTGGCAAAGGCGGCCGCC
